>Addgene plasmid #130758 | pMSCVbsd-PPARD-E333A | addgene full sequence | sequence record 255750 | Addgene NGS Result
AATGAAAGACCCCACCTGTAGGTTTGGCAAGCTAGCTTAAGTAACGCCATTTTGCAAGGCATGGAAAATA
CATAACTGAGAATAGAGAAGTTCAGATCAAGGTTAGGAACAGAGAGACAGCAGAATATGGGCCAAACAGG
ATATCTGTGGTAAGCAGTTCCTGCCCCGGCTCAGGGCCAAGAACAGATGGTCCCCAGATGCGGTCCCGCC
CTCAGCAGTTTCTAGAGAACCATCAGATGTTTCCAGGGTGCCCCAAGGACCTGAAATGACCCTGTGCCTT
ATTTGAACTAACCAATCAGTTCGCTTCTCGCTTCTGTTCGCGCGCTTCTGCTCCCCGAGCTCAATAAAAG
AGCCCACAACCCCTCACTCGGCGCGCCAGTCCTCCGATAGACTGCGTCGCCCGGGTACCCGTATTCCCAA
TAAAGCCTCTTGCTGTTTGCATCCGAATCGTGGACTCGCTGATCCTTGGGAGGGTCTCCTCAGATTGATT
GACTGCCCACCTCGGGGGTCTTTCATTTGGAGGTTCCACCGAGATTTGGAGACCCCTGCCCAGGGACCAC
CGACCCCCCCGCCGGGAGGTAAGCTGGCCAGCGGTCGTTTCGTGTCTGTCTCTGTCTTTGTGCGTGTTTG
TGCCGGCATCTAATGTTTGCGCCTGCGTCTGTACTAGTTAGCTAACTAGCTCTGTATCTGGCGGACCCGT
GGTGGAACTGACGAGTTCTGAACACCCGGCCGCAACCCTGGGAGACGTCCCAGGGACTTTGGGGGCCGTT
TTTGTGGCCCGACCTGAGGAAGGGAGTCGATGTGGAATCCGACCCCGTCAGGATATGTGGTTCTGGTAGG
AGACGAGAACCTAAAACAGTTCCCGCCTCCGTCTGAATTTTTGCTTTCGGTTTGGAACCGAAGCCGCGCG
TCTTGTCTGCTGCAGCGCTGCAGCATCGTTCTGTGTTGTCTCTGTCTGACTGTGTTTCTGTATTTGTCTG
AAAATTAGGGCCAGACTGTTACCACTCCCTTAAGTTTGACCTTAGGTCACTGGAAAGATGTCGAGCGGAT
CGCTCACAACCAGTCGGTAGATGTCAAGAAGAGACGTTGGGTTACCTTCTGCTCTGCAGAATGGCCAACC
TTTAACGTCGGATGGCCGCGAGACGGCACCTTTAACCGAGACCTCATCACCCAGGTTAAGATCAAGGTCT
TTTCACCTGGCCCGCATGGACACCCAGACCAGGTCCCCTACATCGTGACCTGGGAAGCCTTGGCTTTTGA
CCCCCCTCCCTGGGTCAAGCCCTTTGTACACCCTAAGCCTCCGCCTCCTCTTCCTCCATCCGCCCCGTCT
CTCCCCCTTGAACCTCCTCGTTCGACCCCGCCTCGATCCTCCCTTTATCCAGCCCTCACTCCTTCTCTAG
GCGCCGGAATTAGATCCACTAGTAACGGCCGCCAGTGTGCTGGAATTCGCCCTTAGGTGTGGCGCCGAGG
GGAGATCAGCCATGGAGCAGCCACAGGAGGAAGCCCCTGAGGTCCGGGAAGAGGAGGAGAAAGAGGAAGT
GGCAGAGGCAGAAGGAGCCCCAGAGCTCAATGGGGGACCACAGCATGCACTTCCTTCCAGCAGCTACACA
GACCTCTCCCGGAGCTCCTCGCCACCCTCACTGCTGGACCAACTGCAGATGGGCTGTGACGGGGCCTCAT
GCGGCAGCCTCAACATGGAGTGCCGGGTGTGCGGGGACAAGGCATCGGGCTTCCACTACGGTGTTCATGC
ATGTGAGGGGTGCAAGGGCTTCTTCCGTCGTACGATCCGCATGAAGCTGGAGTACGAGAAGTGTGAGCGC
AGCTGCAAGATTCAGAAGAAGAACCGCAACAAGTGCCAGTACTGCCGCTTCCAGAAGTGCCTGGCACTGG
GCATGTCACACAACGCTATCCGTTTTGGTCGGATGCCGGAGGCTGAGAAGAGGAAGCTGGTGGCAGGGCT
GACTGCAAACGAGGGGAGCCAGTACAACCCACAGGTGGCCGACCTGAAGGCCTTCTCCAAGCACATCTAC
AATGCCTACCTGAAAAACTTCAACATGACCAAAAAGAAGGCCCGCAGCATCCTCACCGGCAAAGCCAGCC
ACACGGCGCCCTTTGTGATCCACGACATCGAGACATTGTGGCAGGCAGAGAAGGGGCTGGTGTGGAAGCA
GTTGGTGAATGGCCTGCCTCCCTACAAGGAGATCAGCGTGCACGTCTTCTACCGCTGCCAGTGCACCACA
GTGGAGACCGTGCGGGAGCTCACTGAGTTCGCCAAGAGCATCCCCAGCTTCAGCAGCCTCTTCCTCAACG
ACCAGGTTACCCTTCTCAAGTATGGCGTGCACGAGGCCATCTTCGCCATGCTGGCCTCTATCGTCAACAA
GGACGGGCTGCTGGTAGCCAACGGCAGTGGCTTTGTCACCCGTGAGTTCCTGCGCAGCCTCCGCAAACCC
TTCAGTGATATCATTGAGCCTAAGTTTGCCTTTGCTGTCAAGTTCAACGCCCTGGAACTTGATGACAGTG
ACCTGGCCCTATTCATTGCGGCCATCATTCTGTGTGGAGACCGGCCAGGCCTCATGAACGTTCCACGGGT
GGAGGCTATCCAGGACACCATCCTGCGTGCCCTCGAATTCCACCTGCAGGCCAACCACCCTGATGCCCAG
TACCTCTTCCCCAAGCTGCTGCAGAAGATGGCTGACCTGCGGCAACTGGTCACCGAGCACGCCCAGATGA
TGCAGCGGATCAAGAAGACCGAAACCGAGACCTCGCTGCACCCTCTGCTCCAGGAGATCTACAAGGACAT
GTACTAACGGCGGCACCCAGGCCTCCCTGCAGACTCCAATGGGGCCAGCACTGGAGGGGCCCACCCACAT
GACTTTTCCATTGACCAGCTCTCAAGGGCGAATTCTGCAGATATCCATCACACTGGCGGCCGCTCGAGGT
TAACGAATTCTACCGGGTAGGGGAGGCGCTTTTCCCAAGGCAGTCTGGAGCATGCGCTTTAGCAGCCCCG
CTGGGCACTTGGCGCTACACAAGTGGCCTCTGGCCTCGCACACATTCCACATCCACCGGTAGGCGCCAAC
CGGCTCCGTTCTTTGGTGGCCCCTTCGCGCCACCTTCTACTCCTCCCCTAGTCAGGAAGTTCCCCCCCGC
CCCGCAGCTCGCGTCGTGCAGGACGTGACAAATGGAAGTAGCACGTCTCACTAGTCTCGTGCAGATGGAC
AGCACCGCTGAGCAATGGAAGCGGGTAGGCCTTTGGGGCAGCGGCCAATAGCAGCTTTGCTCCTTCGCTT
TCTGGGCTCAGAGGCTGGGAAGGGGTGGGTCCGGGGGCGGGCTCAGGGGCGGGCTCAGGGGCGGGGCGGG
CGCCCGAAGGTCCTCCGGAGGCCCGGCATTCTGCACGCTTCAAAAGCGCACGTCTGCCGCGCTGTTCTCC
TCTTCCTCATCTCCGGGCCTTTCGACCTGCAGCCCAAGCTTACCATGGCCAAGCCTTTGTCTCAAGAAGA
ATCCACCCTCATTGAAAGAGCAACGGCTACAATCAACAGCATCCCCATCTCTGAAGACTACAGCGTCGCC
AGCGCAGCTCTCTCTAGCGACGGCCGCATCTTCACTGGTGTCAATGTATATCATTTTACTGGGGGACCTT
GTGCAGAACTCGTGGTGCTGGGCACTGCTGCTGCTGCGGCAGCTGGCAACCTGACTTGTATCGTCGCGAT
CGGAAATGAGAACAGGGGCATCTTGAGCCCCTGCGGACGGTGCCGACAGGTGCTTCTCGATCTGCATCCT
GGGATCAAAGCCATAGTGAAGGACAGTGATGGACAGCCGACGGCAGTTGGGATTCGTGAATTGCTGCCCT
CTGGTTATGTGTGGGAGGGCTAATCGATAAAATAAAAGATTTTATTTAGTCTCCAGAAAAAGGGGGGAAT
GAAAGACCCCACCTGTAGGTTTGGCAAGCTAGAGAACCATCAGATGTTTCCAGGGTGCCCCAAGGACCTG
AAATGACCCTGTGCCTTATTTGAACTAACCAATCAGTTCGCTTCTCGCTTCTGTTCGCGCGCTTCTGCTC
CCCGAGCTCAATAAAAGAGCCCACAACCCCTCACTCGGCGCGCCAGTCCTCCGATAGACTGCGTCGCCCG
GGTACCCGTGTATCCAATAAACCCTCTTGCAGTTGCATCCGACTTGTGGTCTCGCTGTTCCTTGGGAGGG
TCTCCTCTGAGTGATTGACTACCCGTCAGCGGGGGTCTTTCATGGGTAACAGTTTCTTGAAGTTGGAGAA
CAACATTCTGAGGGTAGGAGTCGAATATTAAGTAATCCTGACTCAATTAGCCACTGTTTTGAATCCACAT
ACTCCAATACTCCTGAAATAGTTCATTATGGACAGCGCAGAAAGAGCTGGGGAGAATTGTGAAATTGTTA
TCCGCTCACAATTCCACACAACATACGAGCCGGAAGCATAAAGTGTAAAGCCTGGGGTGCCTAATGAGTG
AGCTAACTCACATTAATTGCGTTGCGCTCACTGCCCGCTTTCCAGTCGGGAAACCTGTCGTGCCAGCTGC
ATTAATGAATCGGCCAACGCGCGGGGAGAGGCGGTTTGCGTATTGGGCGCTCTTCCGCTTCCTCGCTCAC
TGACTCGCTGCGCTCGGTCGTTCGGCTGCGGCGAGCGGTATCAGCTCACTCAAAGGCGGTAATACGGTTA
TCCACAGAATCAGGGGATAACGCAGGAAAGAACATGTGAGCAAAAGGCCAGCAAAAGGCCAGGAACCGTA
AAAAGGCCGCGTTGCTGGCGTTTTTCCATAGGCTCCGCCCCCCTGACGAGCATCACAAAAATCGACGCTC
AAGTCAGAGGTGGCGAAACCCGACAGGACTATAAAGATACCAGGCGTTTCCCCCTGGAAGCTCCCTCGTG
CGCTCTCCTGTTCCGACCCTGCCGCTTACCGGATACCTGTCCGCCTTTCTCCCTTCGGGAAGCGTGGCGC
TTTCTCATAGCTCACGCTGTAGGTATCTCAGTTCGGTGTAGGTCGTTCGCTCCAAGCTGGGCTGTGTGCA
CGAACCCCCCGTTCAGCCCGACCGCTGCGCCTTATCCGGTAACTATCGTCTTGAGTCCAACCCGGTAAGA
CACGACTTATCGCCACTGGCAGCAGCCACTGGTAACAGGATTAGCAGAGCGAGGTATGTAGGCGGTGCTA
CAGAGTTCTTGAAGTGGTGGCCTAACTACGGCTACACTAGAAGAACAGTATTTGGTATCTGCGCTCTGCT
GAAGCCAGTTACCTTCGGAAAAAGAGTTGGTAGCTCTTGATCCGGCAAACAAACCACCGCTGGTAGCGGT
GGTTTTTTTGTTTGCAAGCAGCAGATTACGCGCAGAAAAAAAGGATCTCAAGAAGATCCTTTGATCTTTT
CTACGGGGTCTGACGCTCAGTGGAACGAAAACTCACGTTAAGGGATTTTGGTCATGAGATTATCAAAAAG
GATCTTCACCTAGATCCTTTTAAATTAAAAATGAAGTTTTAAATCAATCTAAAGTATATATGAGTAAACT
TGGTCTGACAGTTACCAATGCTTAATCAGTGAGGCACCTATCTCAGCGATCTGTCTATTTCGTTCATCCA
TAGTTGCCTGACTCCCCGTCGTGTAGATAACTACGATACGGGAGGGCTTACCATCTGGCCCCAGTGCTGC
AATGATACCGCGAGACCCACGCTCACCGGCTCCAGATTTATCAGCAATAAACCAGCCAGCCGGAAGGGCC
GAGCGCAGAAGTGGTCCTGCAACTTTATCCGCCTCCATCCAGTCTATTAATTGTTGCCGGGAAGCTAGAG
TAAGTAGTTCGCCAGTTAATAGTTTGCGCAACGTTGTTGCCATTGCTACAGGCATCGTGGTGTCACACTC
GTCGTTTGGTATGGCTTCATTCAGCTCCGGTTCCCAACGATCAAGGCGAGTTACATGATCCCCCATGTTG
TGCAAAAAAGCGGTTAGCTCCTTCGGTCCTCCGATCGTTGTCAGAAGTAAGTTGGCCGCAGTGTTATCAC
TCATGGTTATGGCAGCACTGCATAATTCTCTTACTGTCATGCCATCCGTAAGATGCTTTTCTGTGACTGG
TGAGTACTCAACCAAGTCATTCTGAGAATAGTGTATGCGGCGACCGAGTTGCTCTTGCCCGGCGTCAATA
CGGGATAATACCGCGCCACATAGCAGAACTTTAAAAGTGCTCATCATTGGAAAACGTTCTTCGGGGCGAA
AACTCTCAAGGATCTTACCGCTGTTGAGATCCAGTTCGATGTAACCCACTCGTGCACCCAACTGATCTTC
AGCATCTTTTACTTTCACCAGCGTTTCTGGGTGAGCAAAAACAGGAAGGCAAAATGCCGCAAAAAAGGGA
ATAGGGGCGACACGGAAATGTTGAATACTCATACTCTTCCTTTTTCAATATTATTGAAGCATTTATCAGG
GTTATTGTCTCATGAGCGGATACATATTTGAATGTATTTAGAAAAATAAACAAATAGGGGTTCCGCGCAC
ATTTCCCCGAAAAGTGCCACCTGACGTCTAAGAAACCATTATTATCATGACATTAACCTATAAAAATAGG
CGTATCACGAGGCCCTTTCGTCTCGCGCGTTTCGGTGATGACGGTGAAAACCTCTGACACATGCAGCTCC
CGGAGACGGTCACAGCTTGTCTGTAAGCGGATGCCGGGAGCAGACAAGCCCGTCAGGGCGCGTCAGCGGG
TGTTGGCGGGTGTCGGGGCTGGCTTAACTATGCGGCATCAGAGCAGATTGTACTGAGAGTGCACCATATG
CGGTGTGAAATACCGCACAGATGCGTAAGGAGAAAATACCGCATCAGGCGCCATTCGCCATTCAGGCTGC
GCAACTGTTGGGAAGGGCGATCGGTGCGGGCCTCTTCGCTATTACGCCAGCTGGCGAAAGGGGGATGTGC
TGCAAGGCGATTAAGTTGGGTAACGCCAGGGTTTTCCCAGTCACGACGTTGTAAAACGACGGCGCAAGGA
ATGGTGCATGCAAGGAGATGGCGCCCAACAGTCCCCCGGCCACGGGGCCTGCCACCATACCCACGCCGAA
ACAAGCGCTCATGAGCCCGAAGTGGCGAGCCCGATCTTCCCCATCGGTGATGTCGGCGATATAGGCGCCA
GCAACCGCACCTGTGGCGCCGGTGATGCCGGCCACGATGCGTCCGGCGTAGAGGCGATTAGTCCAATTTG
TTAAAGACAGGATATCAGTGGTCCAGGCTCTAGTTTTGACTCAACAATATCACCAGCTGAAGCCTATAGA
GTACGAGCCATAGATAAAATAAAAGATTTTATTTAGTCTCCAGAAAAAGGGGGG
Features (pLannotate 1.2.2; 20 found; start..end, strand, type, name):
      1..517     +  LTR            5' LTR: 5' long terminal repeat from murine embryonic stem cell virus
    581..922     +  misc_feature   MESV Ψ: packaging signal of murine embryonic stem cell virus
    989..1405    +  CDS            gag (truncated): truncated Moloney murine leukemia virus (MMLV) gag gene lacking the start codon
   1482..2804    +  CDS            PPARD: PPARD_HUMAN - Also known as NR1C2, PPARB. Experimental evidence at protein level: Swiss-Prot protein existence level 1. Ligand-activated transcription factor. Receptor that binds peroxisome proliferators such as hypolipidemic drugs and fatty acids. Has a preference for poly-unsaturated fatty acids, such as gamma- linoleic acid and eicosapentanoic acid. Once activated by a ligand, the receptor binds to promoter elements of target genes. Regulates the peroxisomal beta-oxidation pathway of fatty acids. Functions as transcription activator for the acyl-CoA oxidase gene. Decreases expression of NPC
   2955..3454    +  promoter       PGK promoter: mouse phosphoglycerate kinase 1 promoter
   3475..3873    +  CDS            BSD: blasticidin S deaminase; Aspergillus terreus BSD; confers resistance to blasticidin
   3918..3952    +  LTR            3' LTR (ΔU3) (fragment): self-inactivating 3' long terminal repeat (LTR) from Moloney murine leukemia virus
   3949..4243    +  LTR            3' LTR (ΔU3) (fragment): self-inactivating 3' long terminal repeat (LTR) from Moloney murine leukemia virus
   4405..4421    -  protein_bind   lac operator: The lac repressor binds to the lac operator to inhibit transcription in E. coli. This inhibition can be relieved by adding lactose or isopropyl-β-D-thiogalactopyranoside (IPTG). lac repressor encoded by lacI
   4429..4459    -  promoter       lac promoter: promoter for the E. coli lac operon
   4474..4495    -  protein_bind   CAP binding site: CAP binding activates transcription in the presence of cAMP. E. coli catabolite activator protein
   4508..4600    -  CDS            lacI (fragment): lac repressor; lacI; The lac repressor binds to the lac operator to inhibit transcription in E. coli. This inhibition can be relieved by adding lactose or isopropyl-β-D-thiogalactopyranoside (IPTG).
   4783..5371    -  rep_origin     ori: high-copy-number ColE1/pMB1/pBR322/pUC origin of replication
   5542..6402    -  CDS            AmpR: β-lactamase; bla; confers resistance to ampicillin, carbenicillin, and related antibiotics
   6403..6507    -  promoter       AmpR promoter: bla
   6602..6637    +  CDS            rop (fragment): Rop protein, which maintains plasmids at low copy number; rop
   6739..6838    +  misc_feature   bom (fragment): basis of mobility region from pBR322
   6844..6993    -  CDS            lacZα (fragment): LacZα fragment of β-galactosidase; lacZ fragment
   6993..7194    -  CDS            TcR (fragment): tetracycline efflux protein; tet; confers resistance to tetracycline
   7195..7293    +  CDS            env (fragment): murine leukemia virus gPr80 envelope polyprotein precursor; env; proteolytically cleaved into gp70SU and p15TM subunits
