[The description below was written by a language model from this plasmid's Addgene catalogue record and pLannotate feature annotations shown in this document.]
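Description:
pMSCVbsd-PPARD-E333A is a gammaretroviral transfer vector of about 7.3 kb, built on the pMSCVbsd (murine stem cell virus) backbone and designed to deliver a mutant human PPARD cDNA into mammalian cells by retroviral transduction. In bacteria it is maintained as a high-copy plasmid through a ColE1/pUC-type origin and selected with ampicillin via the β-lactamase gene. The remaining bacterial annotations (short lac, lacI, rop, bom, lacZα and TcR fragments) are nonfunctional remnants of earlier cloning vectors.

The viral portion begins with the 5′ LTR of murine embryonic stem cell virus, followed by the Ψ packaging signal and a truncated gag segment lacking its start codon, which together promote efficient encapsidation of the genomic RNA when the plasmid is introduced into a packaging cell line supplying gag-pol and env in trans. The PPARD coding sequence lies immediately downstream and has no dedicated internal promoter, so it is presumably transcribed from the 5′ LTR. It encodes the nuclear receptor PPARβ/δ, a ligand-activated transcription factor, carrying the E333A substitution introduced by PCR mutagenesis. The record does not state the functional consequence of this change. No epitope tag is annotated. Behind the insert, a mouse PGK promoter drives blasticidin S deaminase, allowing blasticidin selection of stably transduced cells. The cassette ends in a 3′ LTR, which the automated annotation matches only as fragments labelled as a ΔU3 self-inactivating LTR, a label the catalogue entry does not confirm. The associated work concerns PPARβ/δ corepressor recruitment and regulation of ANGPTL4 transcription, so the construct is suited to comparing this mutant with other receptor variants.
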