Addgene plasmid #130758: pMSCVbsd-PPARD-E333A
Purpose: Vector encoding PPARD cDNA for retroviral transduction
Depositing lab: Till Adhikary. Depositing organization: Philipps-Universitaet Marburg. Publication: PPARbeta/delta recruits NCOR and regulates transcription reinitiation of ANGPTL4. Legrand N, Bretscher CL, Zielke S, Wilke B, Daude M, Fritz B, Diederich WE, Adhikary T. Nucleic Acids Res. 2019 Oct 10;47(18):9573-9591. doi: 10.1093/nar/gkz685. PubMed 31428774.
Backbone
  Vector backbone: pMSCVbsd
  Vector type: Retroviral
  Selectable markers: Blasticidin
Growth in bacteria
  Bacterial resistance: Ampicillin, 100 μg/mL
  Growth temperature: 37°C
  Growth strain: NEB Stable
  Copy number: High Copy
Gene/Insert
  Gene/Insert name: PPARD E333A
  Species: H. sapiens (human)
  Mutation: E333A
  Entrez Gene: PPARD (a.k.a. FAAR, NR1C2, NUC1, NUCI, NUCII, PPARB)
  Cloning method: Restriction Enzyme; 5′ cloning site BglII (destroyed during cloning); 3′ cloning site XhoI (not destroyed)
  Sequencing primers: 5′ pMSCVseqfw (CCCTTGAACCTCCTCGTTCGACC); 3′ pMSCVseqrv (GAGACGTGCTACTTCCATTTGTC)
Terms and licenses: Academic/Nonprofit Terms; Industry Terms: Not Available to Industry
Depositor comments: Generated by PCR mutagenesis. Please visit https://www.biorxiv.org/content/10.1101/525576v2 for BioRxiv preprint.
How to cite: pMSCVbsd-PPARD-E333A was a gift from Till Adhikary (Addgene plasmid # 130758 ; http://n2t.net/addgene:130758 ; RRID:Addgene_130758)
