>Addgene plasmid #130758 | pMSCVbsd-PPARD-E333A | depositor partial sequence | sequence record 250269 | PPARD E333A
ATGGAGCAGCCACAGGAGGAAGCCCCTGAGGTCCGGGAAGAGGAGGAGAAAGAGGAAGTGGCAGAGGCAG
AAGGAGCCCCAGAGCTCAATGGGGGACCACAGCATGCACTTCCTTCCAGCAGCTACACAGACCTCTCCCG
GAGCTCCTCGCCACCCTCACTGCTGGACCAACTGCAGATGGGCTGTGACGGGGCCTCATGCGGCAGCCTC
AACATGGAGTGCCGGGTGTGCGGGGACAAGGCATCGGGCTTCCACTACGGTGTTCATGCATGTGAGGGGT
GCAAGGGCTTCTTCCGTCGTACGATCCGCATGAAGCTGGAGTACGAGAAGTGTGAGCGCAGCTGCAAGAT
TCAGAAGAAGAACCGCAACAAGTGCCAGTACTGCCGCTTCCAGAAGTGCCTGGCACTGGGCATGTCACAC
AACGCTATCCGTTTTGGTCGGATGCCGGAGGCTGAGAAGAGGAAGCTGGTGGCAGGGCTGACTGCAAACG
AGGGGAGCCAGTACAACCCACAGGTGGCCGACCTGAAGGCCTTCTCCAAGCACATCTACAATGCCTACCT
GAAAAACTTCAACATGACCAAAAAGAAGGCCCGCAGCATCCTCACCGGCAAAGCCAGCCACACGGCGCCC
TTTGTGATCCACGACATCGAGACATTGTGGCAGGCAGAGAAGGGGCTGGTGTGGAAGCAGTTGGTGAATG
GCCTGCCTCCCTACAAGGAGATCAGCGTGCACGTCTTCTACCGCTGCCAGTGCACCACAGTGGAGACCGT
GCGGGAGCTCACTGAGTTCGCCAAGAGCATCCCCAGCTTCAGCAGCCTCTTCCTCAACGACCAGGTTACC
CTTCTCAAGTATGGCGTGCACGAGGCCATCTTCGCCATGCTGGCCTCTATCGTCAACAAGGACGGGCTGC
TGGTAGCCAACGGCAGTGGCTTTGTCACCCGTGAGTTCCTGCGCAGCCTCCGCAAACCCTTCAGTGATAT
CATTGAGCCTAAGTTTGCCTTTGCTGTCAAGTTCAACGCCCTGGAACTTGATGACAGTGACCTGGCCCTA
TTCATTGCGGCCATCATTCTGTGTGGAGACCGGCCAGGCCTCATGAACGTTCCACGGGTGGAGGCTATCC
AGGACACCATCCTGCGTGCCCTCGAATTCCACCTGCAGGCCAACCACCCTGATGCCCAGTACCTCTTCCC
CAAGCTGCTGCAGAAGATGGCTGACCTGCGGCAACTGGTCACCGAGCACGCCCAGATGATGCAGCGGATC
AAGAAGACCGAAACCGAGACCTCGCTGCACCCTCTGCTCCAGGAGATCTACAAGGACATGTACTAA
